Addgene plasmid #53173: pWZLblasti-HA-ERK2 D321N
Purpose: Expresses HA tagged human ERK2 D321N from blasticidin resistance retroviral vector
Depositing lab: Christopher Counter. Depositing organization: Duke University. Publication: Copper is required for oncogenic BRAF signalling and tumorigenesis. Brady DC, Crowe MS, Turski ML, Hobbs GA, Yao X, Chaikuad A, Knapp S, Xiao K, Campbell SL, Thiele DJ, Counter CM. Nature. 2014 Apr 9. doi: 10.1038/nature13180. PubMed 24717435.
Backbone
  Vector backbone: pWZLblasti
  Backbone size w/o insert (bp): 5100
  Vector type: Mammalian Expression, Retroviral
  Selectable markers: Blasticidin
Growth in bacteria
  Bacterial resistance: Ampicillin, 100 μg/mL
  Growth temperature: 37°C
  Growth strain: XL10 Gold
  Copy number: High Copy
Gene/Insert
  Gene/Insert name: ERK2 (alt names: Extracellular signal regulated kinase 2; MAPK1; Mitogen activated protein kinase 2)
  Species: H. sapiens (human), A. thaliana (mustard weed)
  Insert size (bp): 1082
  Mutation: D321N
  GenBank ID: NM_138957.2
  Entrez Gene: MAPK1 (a.k.a. ERK, ERK-2, ERK2, ERT1, MAPK2, NS13, P42MAPK, PRKM1, PRKM2, p38, p40, p41, p41mapk, p42-MAPK)
  Tag / fusion protein: HA (N terminal on insert)
  Cloning method: Restriction Enzyme; 5′ cloning site XhoI (destroyed during cloning); 3′ cloning site SalI (not destroyed)
  Sequencing primers: 5′ GAACCTCCTCGTTCGACC; 3′ TTCCGGGCCCTCACATTG
Resource information
  A portion of this plasmid was derived from a plasmid made by: Addgene Plasmid 23498: pDONR223-MAPK1
Terms and licenses: Academic/Nonprofit Terms; Industry Terms: Not Available to Industry
Depositor comments: The sequence discrepancies found during the QC process have no functional consequence.
How to cite: pWZLblasti-HA-ERK2 D321N was a gift from Christopher Counter (Addgene plasmid # 53173 ; http://n2t.net/addgene:53173 ; RRID:Addgene_53173)
