[The description below was written by a language model from this plasmid's Addgene catalogue record.]
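Description:
pWZLblasti-HA-ERK2 D321N is a retroviral mammalian expression plasmid built on the pWZLblasti backbone (about 5.1 kb without insert). It is maintained in E. coli as a high-copy plasmid under ampicillin selection, and it carries a blasticidin resistance marker for selecting transduced or transfected mammalian cells. No feature table accompanies the record, so the promoter, the LTRs and packaging signal, and the way the blasticidin marker is expressed are not explicitly stated. As a retroviral vector, it would be expected to supply the transfer genome that is packaged into virus particles in a suitable packaging cell line, allowing stable integration of the cassette into target cells.

The payload is a roughly 1.1 kb cDNA for human ERK2 (MAPK1, mitogen-activated protein kinase 1) carrying the D321N substitution and fused at its N terminus to an HA epitope tag, which allows the exogenous protein to be detected or immunoprecipitated separately from endogenous ERK2. The insert was placed by restriction cloning, with the 5′ XhoI site destroyed and the 3′ SalI site retained, and part of the coding sequence derives from a MAPK1 Gateway donor clone. The species field also lists Arabidopsis thaliana, which does not fit the stated human gene and reference transcript and is probably a catalogue artefact. The depositor notes that sequence discrepancies seen during quality control have no functional consequence.

The record does not describe the functional effect of D321N. The plasmid was deposited in connection with work on the copper requirement of oncogenic BRAF signalling and tumorigenesis, consistent with use for stable expression of this ERK2 variant in studies of the MAPK pathway.
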