>Addgene plasmid #53173 | pWZLblasti-HA-ERK2 D321N | addgene partial sequence | sequence record 87674 | pLXSN5 5'-CCCTTGAACCTCCTCGTTCGACC-3'
TCCTCCCTTTATCCAGCCCTCACTCCTTCTCTAGGCGCCGGCCGGATCCAGAATTCACTCGAGATACGTA
AAACAATTGAAGATCTAGTCGACGATATCGCCGCCACCATGTACCCATACGATGTTCCAGATTACGCTGC
GGCGGCGGCGGCGGCGGGCGCGGGCCCGGAGATGGTCCGCGGGCAGGTGTTCGACGTGGGGCCGCGCTAC
ACCAACCTCTCGTACATCGGCGAGGGCGCCTACGGCATGGTGTGCTCTGCTTATGATAATGTCAACAAAG
TTCGAGTAGCTATCAAGAAAATCAGCCCCTTTGAGCACCAGACCTACTGCCAGAGAACCCTGAGGGAGAT
AAAAATCTTACTGCGCTTCAGACATGAGAACATCATTGGAATCAATGACATTATTCGAGCACCAACCATC
GAGCAAATGAAAGATGTATATATAGTACAGGACCTCATGGAAACAGATCTTTACAAGCTCTTGAAGACAC
AACACCTCAGCAATGACCATATCTGCTATTTTCTCTACCAGATCCTCAGAGGGTTAAAATATATCCATTC
AGCTAACGTTCTGCACCGTGACCTCAAGCCTTCCAACCTGCTGCTCAACACCACCTGTGATCTCAAGATC
TGTGACTTTGGCCTGGCCCGTGTTGCAGATCCAGACCATGATCACACAGGGTTCCTGACAGAATATGTGG
CCACACGTTGGTACAGGGCTCCAGAAATTATGTTGAATTCCAAGGGCTACACCAAGTCCATTGATATTTG
GTCTGTAGGCTGCATTCTGGCAGAAATGCTTTCTAACAGGCCCATCTTTCCAGGGAAGCATTATCTTGAC
CAGCTGAACCACATTTTGGGTATTCTTGGATCCCCATCACAAGAAGACCTGAATTGTATAATAAATTTAA
AAGCTAGGAACTATTTGCTTTCTCTTCCACACAAAAATAAGGTGCCATGGAACAGGCTGTTCCCAAATGC
TGACTCCAAAGCTCTGGACTTATTGGACAAAATGTTGACATTCAACCCACACAAGAGGATTGAAGTAGAA
CAGGCTCTGGCCCAC
