>Addgene plasmid #53173 | pWZLblasti-HA-ERK2 D321N | addgene partial sequence | sequence record 87676 | pWZL-R 5'-TTCCGGGCCCTCACATTG-3'
TGGTGGAAAATAACCGGAATTGGTCGACTTAAGATCTGTATCCTGGCTGGAATCTAGCAGTCTCTTCAAA
AATTAGTTCTTTGAGCTTTTCCTTAGGCAAGTCATCCAATTCCATGTCGAACTTGAATGGTGCTTCGGCG
ATGGGCTCGTTACTACTCGGGTCGTAATACTGCTCCAGATATGGGTGGGCCAGAGCCTGTTCTACTTCAA
TCCTCTTGTGTGGGTTGAATGTCAACATTTTGTCCAATAAGTCCAGAGCTTTGGAGTCAGCATTTGGGAA
CAGCCTGTTCCATGGCACCTTATTTTTGTGTGGAAGAGAAAGCAAATAGTTCCTAGCTTTTAAATTTATT
ATACAATTCAGGTCTTCTTGTGATGGGGATCCAAGAATACCCAAAATGTGGTTCAGCTGGTCAAGATAAT
GCTTCCCTGGAAAGATGGGCCTGTTAGAAAGCATTTCTGCCAGAATGCAGCCTACAGACCAAATATCAAT
GGACTTGGTGTAGCCCTTGGAATTCAACATAATTTCTGGAGCCCTGTACCAACGTGTGGCCACATATTCT
GTCAGGAACCCTGTGTGATCATGGTCTGGATCTGCAACACGGGCCAGGCCAAAGTCACAGATCTTGAGAT
CACAGGTGGTGTTGAGCAGCAGGTTGGAAGGCTTGAGGTCACGGTGCAGAACGTTAGCTGAATGGATATA
TTTTAACCCTCTGAGGATCTGGTAGAGAAAATAGCAGATATGGTCATTGCTGAGGTGTTGTGTCTTCAAG
AGCTTGTAAAGATCTGTTTCCATGAGGTCCTGTACTATATATACATCTTTCATTTGCTCGATGGTTGGTG
CTCGAATAATGTCATTGATTCCAATGATGTTCTCATGTCTGAAGCGCA
